>Addgene plasmid #200239 | sgRNA3 _1xCTS-ECFP-pA | addgene full sequence | sequence record 396682 | Addgene NGS Result
CAGGTGGCACTTTTCGGGGAAATGTGCGCGGAACCCCTATTTGTTTATTTTTCTAAATACATTCAAATAT
GTATCCGCTCATGAGACAATAACCCTGATAAATGCTTCAATAATATTGAAAAAGGAAGAGTATGAGTATT
CAACATTTCCGTGTCGCCCTTATTCCCTTTTTTGCGGCATTTTGCCTTCCTGTTTTTGCTCACCCAGAAA
CGCTGGTGAAAGTAAAAGATGCTGAAGATCAGTTGGGTGCACGAGTGGGTTACATCGAACTGGATCTCAA
CAGCGGTAAGATCCTTGAGAGTTTTCGCCCCGAAGAACGTTTTCCAATGATGAGCACTTTTAAAGTTCTG
CTATGTGGCGCGGTATTATCCCGTATTGACGCCGGGCAAGAGCAACTCGGTCGCCGCATACACTATTCTC
AGAATGACTTGGTTGAGTACTCACCAGTCACAGAAAAGCATCTTACGGATGGCATGACAGTAAGAGAATT
ATGCAGTGCTGCCATAACCATGAGTGATAACACTGCGGCCAACTTACTTCTGACAACGATCGGAGGACCG
AAGGAGCTAACCGCTTTTTTGCACAACATGGGGGATCATGTAACTCGCCTTGATCGTTGGGAACCGGAGC
TGAATGAAGCCATACCAAACGACGAGCGTGACACCACGATGCCTGTAGCAATGGCAACAACGTTGCGCAA
ACTATTAACTGGCGAACTACTTACTCTAGCTTCCCGGCAACAATTAATAGACTGGATGGAGGCGGATAAA
GTTGCAGGACCACTTCTGCGCTCGGCCCTTCCGGCTGGCTGGTTTATTGCTGATAAATCTGGAGCCGGTG
AGCGTGGGTCTCGCGGTATCATTGCAGCACTGGGGCCAGATGGTAAGCCCTCCCGTATCGTAGTTATCTA
CACGACGGGGAGTCAGGCAACTATGGATGAACGAAATAGACAGATCGCTGAGATAGGTGCCTCACTGATT
AAGCATTGGTAACTGTCAGACCAAGTTTACTCATATATACTTTAGATTGATTTAAAACTTCATTTTTAAT
TTAAAAGGATCTAGGTGAAGATCCTTTTTGATAATCTCATGACCAAAATCCCTTAACGTGAGTTTTCGTT
CCACTGAGCGTCAGACCCCGTAGAAAAGATCAAAGGATCTTCTTGAGATCCTTTTTTTCTGCGCGTAATC
TGCTGCTTGCAAACAAAAAAACCACCGCTACCAGCGGTGGTTTGTTTGCCGGATCAAGAGCTACCAACTC
TTTTTCCGAAGGTAACTGGCTTCAGCAGAGCGCAGATACCAAATACTGTTCTTCTAGTGTAGCCGTAGTT
AGGCCACCACTTCAAGAACTCTGTAGCACCGCCTACATACCTCGCTCTGCTAATCCTGTTACCAGTGGCT
GCTGCCAGTGGCGATAAGTCGTGTCTTACCGGGTTGGACTCAAGACGATAGTTACCGGATAAGGCGCAGC
GGTCGGGCTGAACGGGGGGTTCGTGCACACAGCCCAGCTTGGAGCGAACGACCTACACCGAACTGAGATA
CCTACAGCGTGAGCTATGAGAAAGCGCCACGCTTCCCGAAGGGAGAAAGGCGGACAGGTATCCGGTAAGC
GGCAGGGTCGGAACAGGAGAGCGCACGAGGGAGCTTCCAGGGGGAAACGCCTGGTATCTTTATAGTCCTG
TCGGGTTTCGCCACCTCTGACTTGAGCGTCGATTTTTGTGATGCTCGTCAGGGGGGCGGAGCCTATGGAA
AAACGCCAGCAACGCGGCCTTTTTACGGTTCCTGGCCTTTTGCTGGCCTTTTGCTCACATGTGCATGCGG
AGCGGCCGCAATAAAATATCTTTATTTTCATTACATCTGTGTGTTGGTTTTTTGTGTGAATCGATAGTAC
TAACATACGCTCTCCATCAAAACAAAACGAAACAAAACAAACTAGCAAAATAGGCTGTCCCCAGTGCAAG
TGCAGGTGCCAGAACATTTCTCTATCGGGTACCTTCTAGACATGACATTATTCCCGCCTCAGGGGCGCGC
CCCTAGGGAGCGGGGGGCTATAAAAGGGGGTGGGGGCGTTCGTCCTGCTATCTAGCGTCGCGTTGACCGA
GCTCCCATGGTGAGCAAGGGCGAGGAGCTGTTCACCGGGGTGGTGCCCATCCTGGTCGAGCTGGACGGCG
ACGTAAACGGCCACAAGTTCAGCGTGTCCGGCGAGGGCGAGGGCGATGCCACCTACGGCAAGCTGACCCT
GAAGTTCATCTGCACCACCGGCAAGCTGCCCGTGCCCTGGCCCACCCTCGTGACCACCCTGACCTGGGGC
GTGCAGTGCTTCGCCCGCTACCCCGACCACATGAAGCAGCACGACTTCTTCAAGTCCGCCATGCCCGAAG
GCTACGTCCAGGAGCGCACCATCTTCTTCAAGGACGACGGCAACTACAAGACCCGCGCCGAGGTGAAGTT
CGAGGGCGACACCCTGGTGAACCGCATCGAGCTGAAGGGCATCGACTTCAAGGAGGACGGCAACATCCTG
GGGCACAAGCTGGAGTACAACGCCATCAGCGACAACGTCTATATCACCGCCGACAAGCAGAAGAACGGCA
TCAAGGCCAACTTCAAGATCCGCCACAACATCGAGGACGGCAGCGTGCAGCTCGCCGACCACTACCAGCA
GAACACCCCCATCGGCGACGGCCCCGTGCTGCTGCCCGACAACCACTACCTGAGCACCCAGTCCAAGCTG
AGCAAAGACCCCAACGAGAAGCGCGATCACATGGTCCTGCTGGAGTTCGTGACCGCCGCCGGGATCACTC
TCGGCATGGACGAGCTGTACAAGTAAGGCCGGCCGCTTCGAGCAGACATGATAAGATACATTGATGAGTT
TGGACAAACCACAACTAGAATGCAGTGAAAAAAATGCTTTATTTGTGAAATTTGTGATGCTATTGCTTTA
TTTGTAACCATTATAAGCTGCAATAAACAAGTTAACAACAACAATTGCATTCATTTTATGTTTCAGGTTC
AGGGGGAGGTGTGGGAGGTTTTTTAAAGCAAGTAAAACCTCTACAAATGTGGTAAAATCGATAAGGATCC
CTCGAGCCTGCAGGGACGT
Features (pLannotate 1.2.2; 8 found; start..end, strand, type, name):
     27..131     +  promoter       AmpR promoter: bla
    132..992     +  CDS            AmpR: β-lactamase; bla; confers resistance to ampicillin, carbenicillin, and related antibiotics
   1163..1751    +  rep_origin     ori: high-copy-number ColE1/pMB1/pBR322/pUC origin of replication
   1830..1878    +  polyA_signal   poly(A) signal: synthetic polyadenylation signal
   1892..1983    +  misc_feature   pause site: RNA polymerase II transcriptional pause signal from the human α2 globin gene
   2107..2826    +  CDS            mCerulean: enhanced monomeric variant of CFP (Rizzo et al., 2004) mammalian codon-optimized
   2852..2973    -  polyA_signal   SV40 poly(A) signal: SV40 polyadenylation signal
   2996..3064    -  CDS            large T antigen (fragment): large T antigen from SV40 (simian virus 40)
