[The description below was written by a language model from this plasmid's Addgene catalogue record and pLannotate feature annotations shown in this document.]
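Description:
sgRNA3 _1xCTS-ECFP-pA is a small (about 3.1 kb) mammalian expression reporter plasmid built on the p035_pause-HBG-CFP-pA backbone and intended for transient transfection of mammalian cells. It is propagated in E. coli as a high-copy plasmid through a ColE1/pUC-type origin and selected with ampicillin via the bla β-lactamase gene and its native promoter. No mammalian selection marker or viral packaging elements are annotated.

The payload is a synthetic insert, sgRNA3_1xCTS, which by its name supplies a single copy of a CRISPR target site matched to guide "sgRNA3". It is placed upstream of a cyan fluorescent protein coding sequence. The record calls the reporter ECFP, while the automated annotation matches this open reading frame to mCerulean, a closely related enhanced CFP variant. The target site and any promoter are not annotated in the feature table. They presumably lie in the unannotated gap between the pause site and the CFP start, and the "HBG" in the backbone name hints at a globin-derived minimal promoter, but the record does not state this explicitly. Upstream of that region sit a synthetic poly(A) signal and the RNA polymerase II transcriptional pause site from the human α2 globin gene. Together these insulate the reporter from read-through transcription originating in the plasmid backbone and so keep background fluorescence low. An SV40 poly(A) region follows the CFP sequence; a short large T antigen fragment is annotated within it.

In line with the associated work on RNA-sensing guide RNAs that modulate CRISPR transcriptional activators, the plasmid serves as a fluorescent readout: CFP should be expressed when a dCas9-based activator is directed to the target site by the matching guide. It is the third in a set of single-site reporters.
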