Addgene plasmid #200239: sgRNA3 _1xCTS-ECFP-pA
Purpose: Mammalian transfections; 1xCTS-ECFP reporter construct 3
Depositing lab: Tatjana Sauka-Spengler. Depositing organization: University of Oxford. Publication: Specific Modulation of CRISPR Transcriptional Activators through RNA-Sensing Guide RNAs in Mammalian Cells and Zebrafish Embryos. Pelea O, Mayes S, Ferry QRV, Fulga TA, Sauka-Spengler T. bioRxiv 2023.05.08.539738 10.1101/2023.05.08.539738.
Backbone
  Vector backbone: p035_pause-HBG-CFP-pA
  Vector type: Mammalian Expression
Growth in bacteria
  Bacterial resistance: Ampicillin, 100 μg/mL
  Growth temperature: 37°C
  Growth strain: DH5alpha
  Copy number: High Copy
Gene/Insert
  Gene/Insert name: sgRNA3_1xCTS
  Species: Synthetic
  Cloning method: Restriction Enzyme; 5′ cloning site Unknown (unknown if destroyed); 3′ cloning site Unknown (unknown if destroyed)
  Sequencing primers: 3′ caccaccccggtgaacagctc
Terms and licenses: Academic/Nonprofit Terms; Industry Terms: Not Available to Industry
Depositor comments: Please visit https://www.biorxiv.org/content/10.1101/2023.05.08.539738v1 for bioRxiv preprint.
How to cite: sgRNA3 _1xCTS-ECFP-pA was a gift from Tatjana Sauka-Spengler (Addgene plasmid # 200239 ; http://n2t.net/addgene:200239 ; RRID:Addgene_200239)
